>Addgene plasmid #41792 | pCEF-VSV-G | addgene full sequence | sequence record 171190 | Addgene NGS Result
TGGCCATTGCATACGTTGTATCCATATCATAATATGTACATTTATATTGGCTCATGTCCAACATTACCGC
CATGTTGACATTGATTATTGACTAGTTATTAATAGTAATCAATTACGGGGTCATTAGTTCATAGCCCATA
TATGGAGTTCCGCGTTACATAACTTACGGTAAATGGCCCGCCTGGCTGACCGCCCAACGACCCCCGCCCA
TTGACGTCAATAATGACGTATGTTCCCATAGTAACGCCAATAGGGACTTTCCATTGACGTCAATGGGTGG
AGTATTTACGGTAAACTGCCCACTTGGCAGTACATCAAGTGTATCATATGCCAAGTACGCCCCCTATTGA
CGTCAATGACGGTAAATGGCCCGCCTGGCATTATGCCCAGTACATGACCTTATGGGACTTTCCTACTTGG
CAGTACATCTACGTATTAGTCATCGCTATTACCCGGCATGCGTGAGGCTCCGGTGCCCGTCAGTGGGCAG
AGCGCACATCGCCCACAGTCCCCGAGAAGTTGGGGGGAGGGGTCGGCAATTGAACCGGTGCCTAGAGAAG
GTGGCGCGGGGTAAACTGGGAAAGTGATGTCGTGTACTGGCTCCGCCTTTTTCCCGAGGGTGGGGGAGAA
CCGTATATAAGTGCAGTAGTCGCCGTGAACGTTCTTTTTCGCAACGGGTTTGCCGCCAGAACACAGGTAA
GTGCCGTGTGTGGTTCCCGCGGGCCTGGCCTCTTTACGGGTTATGGCCCTTGCGTGCCTTGAATTACTTC
CACGCCCCTGGCTGCAGTACGTGATTCTTGATCCCGAGCTTCGGGTTGGAAGTGGGTGGGAGAGTTCGAG
GCCTTGCGCTTAAGGAGCCCCTTCGCCTCGTGCTTGAGTTGAGGCCTGGCCTGGGCGCTGGGGCCGCCGC
GTGCGAATCTGGTGGCACCTTCGCGCCTGTCTCGCTGCTTTCGATAAGTCTCTAGCCATTTAAAATTTTT
GATGACCTGCTGCGACGCTTTTTTTCTGGCAAGATAGTCTTGTAAATGCGGGCCAAGATCTGCACACTGG
TATTTCGGTTTTTGGGGCCGCGGGCGGCGACGGGGCCCGTGCGTCCCAGCGCACATGTTCGGCGAGGCGG
GGCCTGCGAGCGCGGCCACCGAGAATCGGACGGGGGTAGTCTCAAGCTGGCCGGCCTGCTCTGGTGCCTG
GCCTCGCGCCGCCGTGTATCGCCCCGCCCTGGGCGGCAAGGCTGGCCCGGTCGGCACCAGTTGCGTGAGC
GGAAAGATGGCCGCTTCCCGGCCCTGCTGCAGGGAGCTCAAAATGGAGGACGCGGCGCTCGGGAGAGCGG
GCGGGTGAGTCACCCACACAAAGGAAAAGGGCCTTTCCGTCCTCAGCCGTCGCTTCATGTGACTCCACGG
AGTACCGGGCGCCGTCCAGGCACCTCGATTAGTTCTCGAGCTTTTGGAGTACGTCGTCTTTAGGTTGGGG
GGAGGGGTTTTATGCGATGGAGTTTCCCCACACTGAGTGGGTGGAGACTGAAGTTAGGCCAGCTTGGCAC
TTGATGTAATTCTCCTTGGAATTTGCCCTTTTTGAGTTTGGATCTTGGTTCATTCTCAAGCCTCAGACAG
TGGTTCAAAGTTTTTTTCTTCCATTTCAGGTGTCGTGAGGAATTCTGCAGTCGAGGAATTCTGACACTAT
GAAGTGCCTTTTGTACTTAGCCTTTTTATTCATTGGGGTGAATTGC
[1296 nt withheld, positions 1727-3022]
AATCCAATCGAGCTTGTAGAAGGTTGGTTCAGTAGTTGGAAAAGCTCTATTGCCTCTTTTTTCTTTATCA
TAGGGTTAATCATTGGACTATTCTTGGTTCTCCGAGTTGGTATCCATCTTTGCATTAAATTAAAGCACAC
CAAGAAAAGACAGATTTATACAGACATAGAGATGAACCGACTTGGAAAGTAACTCAAATCCTGCACAACA
GATTCTTCATGTTTGGACCAAATCAACTTGTGATACCATGCTCAAAGAGGCCTCAATTATATTTGAGTTT
TTAATTTTTATGAAAAAAAAAAAAAAAAACGGAATTCCTCGACGGTACCGCGGGCCCGGGATCCAGATCT
TTTTCCCTCTGCCAAAAATTATGGGGACATCATGAAGCCCCTTGAGCATCTGACTTCTGGCTAATAAAGG
AAATTTATTTTCATTGCAATAGTGTGTTGGAATTTTTTGTGTCTCTCACTCGGAAGGACATATGGGAGGG
CAAATCATTTAAAACATCAGAATGAGTATTTGGTTTAGAGTTTGGCAACATATGCCCATTCTTCCGCTTC
CTCGCTCACTGACTCGCTGCGCTCGGTCGTTCGGCTGCGGCGAGCGGTATCAGCTCACTCAAAGGCGGTA
ATACGGTTATCCACAGAATCAGGGGATAACGCAGGAAAGAACATGTGAGCAAAAGGCCAGCAAAAGGCCA
GGAACCGTAAAAAGGCCGCGTTGCTGGCGTTTTTCCATAGGCTCCGCCCCCCTGACGAGCATCACAAAAA
TCGACGCTCAAGTCAGAGGTGGCGAAACCCGACAGGACTATAAAGATACCAGGCGTTTCCCCCTGGAAGC
TCCCTCGTGCGCTCTCCTGTTCCGACCCTGCCGCTTACCGGATACCTGTCCGCCTTTCTCCCTTCGGGAA
GCGTGGCGCTTTCTCATAGCTCACGCTGTAGGTATCTCAGTTCGGTGTAGGTCGTTCGCTCCAAGCTGGG
CTGTGTGCACGAACCCCCCGTTCAGCCCGACCGCTGCGCCTTATCCGGTAACTATCGTCTTGAGTCCAAC
CCGGTAAGACACGACTTATCGCCACTGGCAGCAGCCACTGGTAACAGGATTAGCAGAGCGAGGTATGTAG
GCGGTGCTACAGAGTTCTTGAAGTGGTGGCCTAACTACGGCTACACTAGAAGAACAGTATTTGGTATCTG
CGCTCTGCTGAAGCCAGTTACCTTCGGAAAAAGAGTTGGTAGCTCTTGATCCGGCAAACAAACCACCGCT
GGTAGCGGTGGTTTTTTTGTTTGCAAGCAGCAGATTACGCGCAGAAAAAAAGGATCTCAAGAAGATCCTT
TGATCTTTTCTACGGGGTCTGACGCTCAGTGGAACGAAAACTCACGTTAAGGGATTTTGGTCATGAGATT
ATCAAAAAGGATCTTCACCTAGATCCTTTTAAATTAAAAATGAAGTTTTAAATCAATCTAAAGTATATAT
GAGTAAACTTGGTCTGACAGTTACCAATGCTTAATCAGTGAGGCACCTATCTCAGCGATCTGTCTATTTC
GTTCATCCATAGTTGCCTGACTCGGGGGGGGGGGGCGCTGAGGTCTGCCTCGTGAAGAAGGTGTTGCTGA
CTCATACCAGGCCTGAATCGCCCCATCATCCAGCCAGAAAGTGAGGGAGCCACGGTTGATGAGAGCTTTG
TTGTAGGTGGACCAGTTGGTGATTTTGAACTTTTGCTTTGCCACGGAACGGTCTGCGTTGTCGGGAAGAT
GCGTGATCTGATCCTTCAACTCAGCAAAAGTTCGATTTATTCAACAAAGCCGCCGTCCCGTCAAGTCAGC
GTAATGCTCTGCCAGTGTTACAACCAATTAACCAATTCTGATTAGAAAAACTCATCGAGCATCAAATGAA
ACTGCAATTTATTCATATCAGGATTATCAATACCATATTTTTGAAAAAGCCGTTTCTGTAATGAAGGAGA
AAACTCACCGAGGCAGTTCCATAGGATGGCAAGATCCTGGTATCGGTCTGCGATTCCGACTCGTCCAACA
TCAATACAACCTATTAATTTCCCCTCGTCAAAAATAAGGTTATCAAGTGAGAAATCACCATGAGTGACGA
CTGAATCCGGTGAGAATGGCAAAAGCTTATGCATTTCTTTCCAGACTTGTTCAACAGGCCAGCCATTACG
CTCGTCATCAAAATCACTCGCATCAACCAAACCGTTATTCATTCGTGATTGCGCCTGAGCGAGACGAAAT
ACGCGATCGCTGTTAAAAGGACAATTACAAACAGGAATCGAATGCAACCGGCGCAGGAACACTGCCAGCG
CATCAACAATATTTTCACCTGAATCAGGATATTCTTCTAATACCTGGAATGCTGTTTTCCCGGGGATCGC
AGTGGTGAGTAACCATGCATCATCAGGAGTACGGATAAAATGCTTGATGGTCGGAAGAGGCATAAATTCC
GTCAGCCAGTTTAGTCTGACCATCTCATCTGTAACATCATTGGCAACGCTACCTTTGCCATGTTTCAGAA
ACAACTCTGGCGCATCGGGCTTCCCATACAATCGATAGATTGTCGCACCTGATTGCCCGACATTATCGCG
AGCCCATTTATACCCATATAAATCAGCATCCATGTTGGAATTTAATCGCGGCCTCGAGCAAGACGTTTCC
CGTTGAATATGGCTCATAACACCCCTTGTATTACTGTTTATGTAAGCAGACAGTTTTATTGTTCATGATG
ATATATTTTTATCTTGTGCAATGTAACATCAGAGATTTTGAGACACAACGTGGCTTTCCCCCCCCCCCCA
TTATTGAAGCATTTATCAGGGTTATTGTCTCATGAGCGGATACATATTTGAATGTATTTAGAAAAATAAA
CAAATAGGGGTTCCGCGCACATTTCCCCGAAAAGTGCCACCTGACGTCTAAGAAACCATTATTATCATGA
CATTAACCTATAAAAATAGGCGTATCACGAGGCCCTTTCGTCTCGCGCGTTTCGGTGATGACGGTGAAAA
CCTCTGACACATGCAGCTCCCGGAGACGGTCACAGCTTGTCTGTAAGCGGATGCCGGGAGCAGACAAGCC
CGTCAGGGCGCGTCAGCGGGTGTTGGCGGGTGTCGGGGCTGGCTTAACTATGCGGCATCAGAGCAGATTG
TACTGAGAGTGCACCATATGCGGTGTGAAATACCGCACAGATGCGTAAGGAGAAAATACCGCATCAGATT
GGCTAT
Features (pLannotate 1.2.2; 12 found; start..end, strand, type, name):
     77..453     +  enhancer       CMV enhancer: human cytomegalovirus immediate early enhancer
    467..1648    +  promoter       EF-1α promoter: strong constitutive promoter for human elongation factor EF-1α
   1679..3214    +  CDS            VSV-G (sequence partly withheld): vesicular stomatitis virus G glycoprotein Indiana strain
   3341..3366    +  misc_feature   MCS (fragment): multiple cloning site
   3435..3490    +  polyA_signal   β-globin poly(A) signal: rabbit β-globin polyadenylation signal (Gil and Proudfoot, 1987)
   3754..4342    -  rep_origin     ori: high-copy-number ColE1/pMB1/pBR322/pUC origin of replication
   4514..4585    -  CDS            bla(M) (fragment): β-lactamase lacking the signal sequence; bla(M); allows cytosolic expression of β-lactamase
   4597..4743    -  CDS            TRA2_ECOLX (fragment): Protein predicted: Swiss-Prot protein existence level 4. Required for transposition of transposon Tn903. From Escherichia coli.
   4884..5699    -  CDS            KanR: aminoglycoside phosphotransferase; aph(3')-Ia; confers resistance to kanamycin in bacteria or G418 (Geneticin®) in eukaryotes
   5822..5909    -  promoter       AmpR promoter (fragment): bla
   6004..6039    +  CDS            rop (fragment): Rop protein, which maintains plasmids at low copy number; rop
   6141..6239    +  misc_feature   bom (fragment): basis of mobility region from pBR322
