[The description below was written by a language model from this plasmid's Addgene catalogue record and pLannotate feature annotations shown in this document.]
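Description:
pCEF-VSV-G is a mammalian expression plasmid of about 6.25 kb, built on the pUMVC3 backbone, that serves as an envelope plasmid supplying the vesicular stomatitis virus G glycoprotein (Indiana strain). It is propagated in E. coli from a high-copy ColE1/pUC-type origin and selected with kanamycin through an aminoglycoside phosphotransferase gene (aph(3')-Ia). The annotation also picks up short fragments of β-lactamase, a Tn903 transposition protein, rop and the pBR322 bom region. These appear to be non-functional remnants of the backbone's construction history rather than working elements.

The backbone modification noted in the record is the hybrid CEF promoter. The feature table resolves this into the human cytomegalovirus immediate early enhancer placed directly upstream of the human EF-1α promoter, a combination intended to give strong constitutive transcription in mammalian cells. The full VSV-G coding sequence follows, inserted via XhoI sites that were destroyed during cloning. Transcripts are terminated by a rabbit β-globin polyadenylation signal located after a residual piece of the multiple cloning site. No tags, reporters or mammalian selection cassette are annotated.

The plasmid carries no packaging signal or viral LTRs, so it only provides the envelope protein in trans. It is typically co-transfected into producer cells with packaging and transfer plasmids to pseudotype retroviral or lentiviral particles. VSV-G confers broad tropism and good particle stability. The associated publication concerns lentiviral vectors displaying IL-13 to target cells positive for IL-13 receptor α2, but the record does not state what role this plasmid played in that work.
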