Addgene plasmid #41792: pCEF-VSV-G
Purpose: VSV-G-expressing envelope plasmid
Depositing lab: Jakob Reiser. Depositing organization: FDA, Center for Biologics Evaluation and Research (CBER). Publication: Specific targeting of human interleukin (IL)-13 receptor alpha2-positive cells with lentiviral vectors displaying IL-13. Ou W, Marino MP, Suzuki A, Joshi B, Husain SR, Maisner A, Galanis E, Puri RK, Reiser J. Hum Gene Ther Methods. 2012 Apr;23(2):137-47. Epub 2012 May 21. 10.1089/hgtb.2012.054 PubMed 22612657.
Backbone
  Vector backbone: pUMVC3
  Backbone manufacturer: Aldevron
  Total vector size (bp): 6251
  Modifications to backbone: Hybrid CEF promoter
  Vector type: Mammalian Expression
Growth in bacteria
  Bacterial resistance: Kanamycin, 50 μg/mL
  Growth temperature: 37°C
  Growth strain: NEB Stable
  Copy number: High Copy
Gene/Insert
  Gene/Insert name: Vesicular stomatitis virus G glycoprotein, Indiana strain
  Promoter: CEF
  Cloning method: Restriction Enzyme; 5′ cloning site XhoI (destroyed during cloning); 3′ cloning site XhoI (destroyed during cloning)
  Sequencing primers: 5′ taccgggcgccgtccaggcacc
Terms and licenses: Academic/Nonprofit Terms; Industry Terms: Not Available to Industry
How to cite: pCEF-VSV-G was a gift from Jakob Reiser (Addgene plasmid # 41792 ; http://n2t.net/addgene:41792 ; RRID:Addgene_41792)
